Addgene plasmid #188791: SeAvs3
Purpose: Avs3 from Salmonella enterica NCTC13175
Depositing lab: Feng Zhang. Depositing organization: Broad Institute. Publication: Prokaryotic innate immunity through pattern recognition of conserved viral proteins. Gao LA, Wilkinson ME, Strecker J, Makarova KS, Macrae RK, Koonin EV, Zhang F. Science. 2022 Aug 12;377(6607):eabm4096. doi: 10.1126/science.abm4096. Epub 2022 Aug 12. PubMed 35951700.
Backbone
  Vector backbone: pACYC184
  Backbone size w/o insert (bp): 2334
  Total vector size (bp): 9509
  Vector type: Bacterial Expression
Growth in bacteria
  Bacterial resistance: Chloramphenicol, 25 μg/mL
  Growth temperature: 37°C
  Growth strain: DH5alpha
  Copy number: Low Copy
Gene/Insert
  Gene/Insert name: SeAvs3
  Species: Salmonella enterica NCTC13175
  Insert size (bp): 7175
  GenBank ID: WP_126523998.1
  Cloning method: Gibson Cloning
  Sequencing primers: 5′ N/A
Terms and licenses: Academic/Nonprofit Terms; Industry Terms: Not Available to Industry
How to cite: SeAvs3 was a gift from Feng Zhang (Addgene plasmid # 188791 ; http://n2t.net/addgene:188791 ; RRID:Addgene_188791)
