[The description below was written by a language model from this plasmid's Addgene catalogue record and pLannotate feature annotations shown in this document.]
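Description:
SeAvs3 is a bacterial expression plasmid built on the pACYC184 backbone that carries the Avs3 antiviral defence gene from Salmonella enterica NCTC13175. The construct totals about 9.5 kb, of which roughly 7.2 kb is the Salmonella insert, introduced by Gibson assembly into a pared-down backbone of about 2.3 kb. It replicates in E. coli from the p15A origin, which keeps copy number low and is compatible with ColE1-type plasmids, so a second plasmid can be maintained in the same cell. Selection is by chloramphenicol, conferred by the cat gene under its native cat promoter.

The automated annotation covers only backbone elements: the cat cassette, p15A origin, a short hit annotated as an RSF origin fragment, an IS1 fragment, and a small remnant of the tetracycline resistance gene, indicating that the original TcR marker was largely removed or disrupted by the cloning. A CAP binding site and a T7 terminator are also annotated near the edges of the backbone region. The insert itself, spanning most of the plasmid, received no feature calls, and the record does not state which promoter drives Avs3. No epitope tags or reporters are recorded.

Avs proteins are prokaryotic innate immune sensors, and the associated publication concerns pattern recognition of conserved viral proteins. The plasmid is therefore suited to expressing SeAvs3 heterologously in E. coli to study anti-phage defence, for instance alongside a compatible second plasmid, although specific assays are not detailed in the record.
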