Features (pLannotate 1.2.2; 8 found; start..end, strand, type, name):
    451..498     +  terminator     T7 terminator: transcription terminator for bacteriophage T7 RNA polymerase
    721..1377    -  CDS            cat: CAT_ECOLX - Experimental evidence at protein level: Swiss-Prot protein existence level 1. This enzyme is an effector of chloramphenicol resistance in bacteria. From Escherichia coli. This protein is used as a marker in many commonly used cloning vectors, such as pACYC184.
   1378..1480    -  promoter       cat promoter: promoter of the E. coli cat gene encoding chloramphenicol acetyltransferase
   1601..1744    +  mobile_element IS1 (fragment): prokaryotic transposable element IS1
   1863..1918    -  rep_origin     RSF ori (fragment): Plasmids containing the RSF 1030 origin of replication can be propagated in E. coli cells that contain additional plasmids with compatible origins.
   2006..2551    -  rep_origin     p15A ori: Plasmids containing the medium-copy-number p15A origin of replication can be propagated in E. coli cells that contain a second plasmid with the ColE1 origin.
   2663..2727    -  CDS            TcR (fragment): tetracycline efflux protein; tet; confers resistance to tetracycline
   2742..2763    -  protein_bind   CAP binding site: CAP binding activates transcription in the presence of cAMP. E. coli catabolite activator protein
>Addgene plasmid #188791 | SeAvs3 | addgene full sequence | sequence record 369417 | Addgene NGS Result
AAAAATGGCTAACCGCCGCTAAGGATATTGATTCAGCAGCAAAAATACTGATTGATTACTGTTTATCGTT
AGCAGCAGAAAATGCTATCGATAAATCCCAAGAATGGGTGGAATTAGCACAGAAAGCTGGATTGAACAAA
GATGTTGATCTGCTTGAAATTCGTATCTTTCAGTTACGAGGTACCCCAGCCAATACAGACAATCCCAATA
ATGCACAACGGAGAATACTGGAAAAAAGGCAAAAAAGGCTTGAAGCTTTTCTCTTATTGGGCTCCCAGTT
AAACGAACAACTCAAATCTCAGCTTGAAGCCTTACCAGCAATTGAGGATGAGCCAACGGATGACGACGAA
GACTTTTGATATGACTTGCTTTAGCACTGGAGACGGCTCACAAGACGGACCACATAATAGCCTAACCCAA
GACTTTTCTACTAGTCCTAATGCGCAATAACTAGCATAACCCCTTGGGGCCTCTAAACGGGTCTTGAGGG
GTTTTTTGCTGAAACCTCAGGCATTTGAGAAGCACACGGTCACACTGCTTCCGGTAGTCAATAAACCGGT
AAACCAGCAATAGACATAAGCGGCTATTTAACGACCCTGCCCTGAACCGACGACCGGGTCGAATTTGCTT
TCGAATTTCTGCCATTCATCCGCTTATTATCACTTATTCAGGCGTAGCACCAGGCGTTTAAGGGCACCAA
TAACTGCCTTAAAAAAATTACGCCCCGCCCTGCCACTCATCGCAATACTGTTGTAATTCATTTAACATTC
TGCCGACATGGAAGCCATCACAGACGGCATGATGAACCTGAATCGCCAGCGGCATCAGCACCTTGTCGCC
TTGCGTATAATATTTGCCCATAGTGAAAACGGGGGCGAAGAAGTTGTCCATATTGGCCACGTTTAAATCA
AAACTGGTGAAACTCACCCAGGGATTGGCTGAGACGAAAAACATATTCTCAATAAACCCTTTAGGGAAAT
AGGCCAGGTTTTCACCGTAACACGCCACATCTTGCGAATATATGTGTAGAAACTGCCGGAAATCGTCGTG
GTATTCACTCCAGAGCGATGAAAACGTTTCAGTTTGCTCATGGAAAACGGTGTAACAAGGGTGAACACTA
TCCCATATCACCAGCTCACCGTCTTTCATCGCCATACGGAACTCTGGATGAGCATTCATCAGGCGGGCAA
GAATGTGAATAAAGGCCGGATAAAACTTGTGCTTATTTTTCTTTACGGTCTTTAAAAAGGCCGTAATATC
CAGCTGAACGGTCTGGTTATAGGTACATTGAGCAACTGACTGAAATGCCTCAAAATGTTCTTTACGATGC
CATTGGGATATATCAACGGTGGTATATCCAGTGATTTTTTTCTCCATTTTAGCTTCCTTAGCTCCTGAAA
ATCTCGATAACTCAAAAAATACGCCCGGTAGTGATCTTATTTCATTATGGTGAAAGTTGGAACCTCTTAC
GTGCCGATCAACGTCTCATTTTCGCCAAAAGTTGGCCCAGGGCTTCCCGGTATCAACAGGGACACCAGGA
TTTATTTATTCTGCGAAGTGATCTTCCGTCACAGGTATTTATTCGGCGCAAAGTGCGTCGGGTGATGCTG
CCAACTTACTGATTTAGTGTATGATGGTGTTTTTGAGGTGCTCCAGTGGCTTCTGTTTCTATCAGCTGTC
CCTCCTGTTCAGCTACTGACGGGGTGGTGCGTAACGGCAAAAGCACCGCCGGACATCAGCGCTAGCGGAG
TGTATACTGGCTTACTATGTTGGCACTGATGAGGGTGTCAGTGAAGTGCTTCATGTGGCAGGAGAAAAAA
GGCTGCACCGGTGCGTCAGCAGAATATGTGATACAGGATATATTCCGCTTCCTCGCTCACTGACTCGCTA
CGCTCGGTCGTTCGACTGCGGCGAGCGGAAATGGCTTACGAACGGGGCGGAGATTTCCTGGAAGATGCCA
GGAAGATACTTAACAGGGAAGTGAGAGGGCCGCGGCAAAGCCGTTTTTCCATAGGCTCCGCCCCCCTGAC
AAGCATCACGAAATCTGACGCTCAAATCAGTGGTGGCGAAACCCGACAGGACTATAAAGATACCAGGCGT
TTCCCCCTGGCGGCTCCCTCGTGCGCTCTCCTGTTCCTGCCTTTCGGTTTACCGGTGTCATTCCGCTGTT
ATGGCCGCGTTTGTCTCATTCCACGCCTGACACTCAGTTCCGGGTAGGCAGTTCGCTCCAAGCTGGACTG
TATGCACGAACCCCCCGTTCAGTCCGACCGCTGCGCCTTATCCGGTAACTATCGTCTTGAGTCCAACCCG
GAAAGACATGCAAAAGCACCACTGGCAGCAGCCACTGGTAATTGATTTAGAGGAGTTAGTCTTGAAGTCA
TGCGCCGGTTAAGGCTAAACTGAAAGGACAAGTTTTGGTGACTGCGCTCCTCCAAGCCAGTTACCTCGGT
TCAAAGAGTTGGTAGCTCAGAGAACCTTCGAAAAACCGCCCTGCAAGGCGGTTTTTTCGTTTTCAGAGCA
AGAGATTACGCGCAGACCAAAACGATCTCAAGAAGATCATCTTATTAATCAGATAAAATATTTCTAGATT
TCAGTGCAATTTATCTCTTCAAATGTAGCACCTGAAGTCAGCCCCATACGATATAAGTTGTAATTCTCAT
GTTAGTCATGCCCCGCGCCCACCGGAAGGAGCTGACTGGGTTGAAGGCTCTCAAGGGCATCGGTCGAGAT
CCCGGTGCCTAATGAGTGAGCTAACTTACATTAATTGCGTTGCGCAACAATTTTTTGCCATAAGACGCTT
TCCTGAAACTCTTCTCATTCTCAGCAGGAAAGCGTTCTCTTCTCAATACTCTCTGGTTATAGAGTATTAA
AAAATAAGGAGTTATAATCCTTGTAGCCCAACTGACATAAGGACGATGCTCAATGTCTGACAGCCTGCTT
GTTCGCACCAGTAGAGATGGCGATCAGTTTCATTATCTTTGGGCGGCTCGCCGCGCCCTTCGACTACTGG
AACCTCAGTCAACTCTTGTTGCCCTGACCATTGAAGGGGCATCAACGACGGAAATGGGCTCTCAGCCAGT
GGTTGAGGATGGGGAGGAGCTGATTGATATTGCTGAATATTACGGCAGTAACGAGCTCGCAACAGCAACA
ACTGTTCGTTATATGCAGCTAAAGCATTCAACAATGCACTCAGATACTCCATTTCCCCCTAGTGGGTTAC
AAAAAACCATCGAAGGTTTTGCAACCCGTTATAAGGCACTTATACAAAAAATACCGGTAGAAACGTTACG
CACTAAACTCGAGTTCTGGTTTGTGACGAACCGTCCAGTCAGTAGCAGCTTCAGTGAAGCGATCAATGAT
GCCGCGAACCAACACGTTACACGCCATCCACATGATCTGGCGAAACTTGAGAAATTTACCGGGCTTCAAG
GCGCTGAGTTATCGATATTCTGCCAGCTTTTACATATAGAAGGTCAGCAGGACGATTTATGGAGTCAGCG
GAATATCCTGCTAAGAGAATCAGCGGGATATCTCCCCGACCTGGATACTGAAGCCCCTCTGAAATTAAAA
GAGCTGGTTAACAGAAAAGCGTTAACCGAAAGCGCCGCAAATCCTTCCATTACCAGAATGGATGTGTTGC
GTGCTTTGGGGGTGGATGAAACAGATCTTTTTCCTGCGCCCTGTCGTATTGAAAGAATAGAAAATTCCGT
CTCAAGAACTCAAGAGGCGACGCTGGTTCAACGTGTTGTTGAAGCATTCGGCGCACCTGTGATCATCCAT
GCCGATGCCGGTGTGGGGAAATCAATTTTCTCTACTCATATAGAGGAGCATCTTCCCACTGGTTCTGTTA
GCATCTTATATGACTGTTTCGGACTGGGTCAGTACCGTAACGCGTCTTCCTACCGCCACCACCATCGTAC
AGCATTGGTTCAGATGGCTAATGAAATGGCATCTCGTGGTCTCTGTCATCCATTGATCCCAAATGCTGGT
ACTGGCATATCCCAGTATATGCGTGCGTTTCTGCATCGCCTTTCTCAGAGCATTTCAATACTCCGGGCCT
CTGAGCCCTTGGCCGTATTGTGTATTATTATTGATGCTGCGGACAATGCACAGATGGCGGCGGAAGAAAT
CGGTGAAACGCGTTCTTTTATCAAAGATTTAATTAGAGAAAAGCTTCCTGATGGAGTCTGCCTTGTTGCA
CTTTGCCGACCTTATAGACGGGAATTACTTGATCCACCTCCTGAAGCACTCACATTATCCCTACAAACTT
TTAATCGCGATGAGACAGCCGCTCATCTTCACCAAAAATTTCCAGATGCCAGCGAAAGTGATGTTGACGA
GTTCCATCGTCTAAGCTCTTGCAACCCCCGGGTTCAGGCTCTGTCATTATCACAAAATCTTCCACTGAAC
GACACATTGAGACTTTTGGGGCCAAATCCCAAAACGGTAGAAGATACTATTGGTGAAGTGCTGGAAAAAT
CCATTGCTCGCTTACGTGATACAGCCGGAATATCTGAACGTGCTCAAATTGATACGATTTGTTCCGCACT
GGCAATATTGCGTCCATTAATTCCATTATCTGTGCTATCTGCCATTTCCGGAGTAGCTGGTTCTGCTATT
AAAAGTTTCGCACTTGATCTGGGACGCCCGTTAATCGTTAGTGGCGAGACTATTCAGTTCTTTGATGAAC
CGGCCGAAACATGGTTTCAGAGGCGCTTTAGGCCATCGGCCGCTGATCTGCATCAGTTTATTACTAAACT
GAGACCACTAACAAAAGATAGTTCCTATGCAGCATCAGTTTTACCTGCATTGATGCTGGAAGGAAACCAG
CTTTCTGAACTGATCGAGCTAGCGATATCCTCACAAGCTCTGCCTGAAACCAGCGCGGTTGAACGCAGGG
ACATAGAACTTCAAAGATTACAGTTTGCGTTAAAAGCAGCCTTACGCACAGGTCGATACCAGGATGCGGC
TAAACTGGCACTGAAAGCTGGTGGAGAATGCGCGGGTGACAACAGGCAAAGAGTCCTGCTGAGGGACAAT
ATCGATCTGGCAGCAAAATTTGTGGGAAGCAACGGCGTTCAGGAACTGGTTTCCCGTAACGCATTTCCAG
ATACTGGCTGGCCTGGCTCCAGAAATGCTTATTATGCCGCAATACTTTCCGAATATCCTGAACTCTCAGG
AGAGGCCCGCAGTCGCCTTCGACTCACCATGGAGTGGTTAACAAACTGGAGTCAATTACCAGATGATGAG
CGGAGCAGGCAAAATGTTACCGATCAGGACAGAGCGGTAATGCTCATTGCCTGCCTGAATATTCATGGCG
CGGAAGCGGCAGCAAGGGAGCTCAGAAGGTGGCGGCCTCGAAAACTATCTTTTGACGCTGGAAAAATTGT
TGCCATGCAGTTACTGGCCCACGCCCGTTATGATGAACTTGATCAGTTGGCTATTGCGGCTGGAAACGAT
ATCAGCCTGGTTATGGGAATTGTACTGGAAGCAAGAAAACTTCACCGTCCAGTCGCTGAACAAGCAATCA
GAAGAACCTGGCGCTTGTTAAAAAGTCAGCGAGTCAGCATTAAAGACAGAAACCACGCTAATAACCAGAC
AATAGCAGCAATCACTGGCATGGTTGAAATGGCGCTTATCCAATCTGTTTGTACTGAATCAGAAAGCATC
CAGTTGTTGGATCGTTATTTACCAAAGGTTCCCCCCTATGCTCTGACTTCTGAGTATAGTAAAGAAAGAG
TTGCTTACGTCCGGGCATATGCTCTGCAGGCAAACCTGATGGGCTCTCAATTAGCGCTTAGCGATTTAGC
CTCCACAGAGGTTAAAAAAGAACTTATGGCTGAAAAACGCCACGGCGAATCTGATGACCTGCGTCAACTG
AAGCAGTACAGCGGAGTATTAATCCCTTGGTATAATTTATGGGCCAAAGTAATTCTTGGTAAAACAAGGA
AAGCAGACTTAGAAAGTGAGCTAAGTGATACTCAAAAAGAATCGACGGCTATTAAAGGTCATTCTTACTC
TGAGCATTCATTATCATCAAATGAGATCGCAAATGTATGGTTTGATATTCTGATCGAAGCAGGTAATGTA
TCAAAAGACGATGTGGAAAACATCATCAAATGGAGTCAGCATAAAGGGAATAGAGTATTCACACCAACGC
TTCACCGTTTCAGTTCTGTATGTGCAGAGATTTCAGGGCTTGGAGAGCTTTCATATCACTTCGCAGAACT
TGCCTTATCTTTATGGAGGGATGAGCACTCTGATGCTCAGATCAAAGCTGACGGCTATATAGACCTTTCC
CGTTCACTCATTTCACTTGATGAACCAGAAGCTAAAGAATACTTTAACCAAGCGATTGAAGTTACAAATA
AGTTAGGCGATGAAAATTTAAGTCGATGGGAAGCGATACTTGATCTTGCTGAATATGTTGCTGGTAAAAC
GCAAGTCCCTCCTGAAATTTCCTATAAACTAGCCCGATGTGCGGAACTAACCAGAGAATATGTTGATCGT
GATAAACATTTTGCATGGAGTGATACTGTTGAGATTTTGGCTGAGTTATGTCCATCTTCAGCCCTAGCAA
TAATAAGTCGTTGGCGTGACCGTACATTTGGCAATCATAGAAGCATACTGGCATGGACCATTGAGCATCT
TGTAAAGAAAAATAAAATTAATGCACTCGATGCACTTCCTTTAATCACATTTGAGAATGATTGGCATAAA
TGCGACTTGCTTGATTCAGTTTTATCCTCGTGTACTGATGACAAAGATAAGATCATGGCATTCGAAGTGG
TTTACCACTATACAAAATTTAACGTACAAAATATCCAAAATCTTAAAAAGCTGGATGCTATTTCTACATC
ATTAGGTATTGAACACACAGAACTGAAAGAAAGAATTTCAGGTCTACAACATACTGAGACGGTTTCAAAA
AAATCCAGTCTCTCATCGAATGATAATGAGCAAGGCCATGACCAGGAATGGGAGTCCATTTTTAAAGATT
GTGATTTATCGTCTATTGATGGTATTAGTGCAGCATACGAAAAATTTCGTAATGTTCCTGAATTCTATTC
CAAAGAAACCTTCATCAAGAAAGCAATAAGCCGAGTTAAGACGGGCAAAGAATGTAGTTTCATTACTGCC
ATTGGTGCTATATTTCACTGGGGGCTTTATGATTTTAAATATATTCTTGAATCTATACCCGACGAATGGA
CATCTCGTTTAAGCATTAAAACCACCCTGGCAGGTTTAATAAAAGAATATTGCCAACGCTTCTGTATGCG
AATCAGAAAAAGTCGCGTTTACGAGATTTTTCCCTTCAGTCTGGCCAGCAGGCTTTCTGGTATAAGTGAA
AAAGAGATTTTCGGTATTACCCTGGAGGCCATTGCAGAATCGCCAGAGCCCGCAAACTCTGACCGTTTAT
TTAGCCTTCCTGGCCTTCTTGTTAGTAAACTGGAGAGTAATGAAGCGTTAGATGTATTATCTTATGCCTT
GGATTTATTCGACGAGGTGCTAAAAGATGAGGATGGTGACGGCCCATGGAACGAGAAATTATCTCCGCCA
ACTCATGTAGAGGATTCACTTGCAGGCTATATTTGGGCGCGGCTGGGTTCTCCGGAGGCGGAAATGCGCT
GGCAGGCAGCACATGCGGTTCTGGCACTATGTCGAATGAGTCGTACATGCGTTATACAAGGAATTTTCCA
GCACGCAATAAATGCTACCACTTTACCTTTTTGTGATCGCAATCTGCCCTTTTATACCCTCCATGCTCAA
TTGTGGTTGATGATCGCTGCTGCAAGGGTTGCGCTGGATGATGGAAAATCGCTGATTCCCAATATTGGTT
ATTTCTACCATTATGCCACTACTGATCAGCCACATGTATTAATCCGTCATTTTGCTGCCAGAACTTTACT
TGCACTGCATGATAGCGACCTGATCTCTATCCCAGCACAAGAAGAGAATAAACTCCGAAATATAAACCAG
TCTACGACTCTCCCTGTGCTTGATAAGGTTGAAGATCATAGAGGTGAAGATTCATATACTTTTGGTATCG
ACTTTGGCCCTTACTGGCTAAAACCTCTGGGACGTTGTTTCGGTGTATCTCAAAAACAGTTAGAACCTGA
AATGCTTCGCATTATTCGTGATGTTCTTGGTTTTAAAGGTAGCCGCAACTGGGATGAGGATGAGCGTAAT
AAACGACGCTATTATCAAGACAGAGATAATCATCACAGTCATGGTTCCTATCCACGGGTCGATGACTACC
ATTTTTACTTGTCATACCATGCAATGTTTATGACCGCTGGGCAGTTATTAGCGACAAAACCATTAGTTGG
TAGTGACTACGACGATGTCGAGGATGTTTTCCAGGACTGGTTAAGAAGACATGATATTTCTCGGAACGAT
CATCGCTGGCTCGCCGATCGGAGAGATATTCCCCCCAAAGAGCGCTCCAGTTGGCTTAATAGCAGTTCTG
ACAATAGGGATGAATGGCTAGCGTCAATCTCTGAAAATGTATTTAACGAAACACTATGTCCCAGCCCCGG
ACTATTAACGCTATGGGGACGTTGGTCTGACGTTTGTTCAGATCGAAAAGAATCTATTATTGTCCATTCT
GCGTTAGTATCGCCGGAGCGATCTTTATCGCTCCTCAGAGCATTACAAACAACTAAAAATGTATATGACT
ATAAAATCCCTGATGCTGGAGATAATCTTGAAATAGATCACGCACACTATCAGCTAAAAGGATGGATTAA
AGATATTGCTGAATACTGTGGAATTGATGAGTTTGATCCCTGGGCAGGTAATGTAAGGTTTCCAATCCCA
GAACCAGCCTCATTTATCATTGATGCGATGAAATTAACTACTGATAAAGATCATCGGGTATGGTATTCAC
CTTCTGATGTTGAACCGGCGATGATTTCCAGTATCTGGGGCCATCTATCAGGTAAAAATGATGAGGAAAA
ATCACATGGTTATAGGCTATGTGCTTCAATACACTTCATAAAATCAGCATTAGAAACATTCAACATGGAT
CTCATTTTAGAGGTTGATGTTGATCGCTATTCACGGAACAGCAGATATGAACGGAATAATGAAAATGAGC
TCGACAATATCCCTTCAAGCACTCGACTCTTCCTCTTCCGACATGACGGAACCATCCACACGCTATACGG
CAATTATAGAAATGGGGAAAAAACTAGTTGATGAGCTTGAGCTAAATGACTCTGTTGATACATTAAGCAG
ATGGATGGCTCATCATATCGCAGAGCTCATTTATGATGCTGAACATTGTACAGACGACATCGTCCGTACA
GCTAAACAAGCGGAGATTAGGGACTCTATCTGGTCATTCTGGTCTAACAGATACGAATTGCCAATTGGTA
GCAGACCATTTCAGGAGCTCGAACCTATTCTAAGAACCTTAAAAGGTCTTGATCCTGAAAATGAGCAACC
GAGATTTTTTTCACCTTACCGAGATCTAATTAATGTAGAAAAAGAAACCAGTGAGGTCC
